>Addgene plasmid #67508 | pBSMrnaStrp | depositor partial sequence | sequence record 120589 | insert
GGCTACGTAGCTCAGTTGGTTAGAGCAGCGGCCGAACTCGACCAGAATCATGCAAGTGCGTAAGATAGTC
GCGGGTCGAGTCGACGGTGACGTCGAACAAGCGGCCGCGGGTCACAGGTTCGAATCCCGTCGTAGCCACC
A
