>Addgene plasmid #67508 | pBSMrnaStrp | addgene partial sequence | sequence record 123610 | M13-Rev 5'-CAGGAAACAGCTATGACC-3'
AAAGCTGGTACCGGGCCCCCCCTCGAGGTCGCCCCATCAAAAAAATATTCTCAACATAAAAAACTTTGTG
TAATACTTGTAACGCTGAATTCGGCTACGTAGCTCAGTTGGTTAGAGCAGCGGCCGAACTCGACCAGAAT
CATGCAAGTGCGTAAGATAGTCGCGGGTCGAGTCGACGGTGACGTCGAACAAGCGGCCGCGGGTCACAGG
TTCGAATCCCGTCGTAGCCACCACTGCAGATCCTTAGCGAAAGCTAAGGATTTTTTTTAAGCTTGATGGG
GGCTTAGGATCCGGAGCTCCAAGCTTTAGCTCCAATTCGCCCTATAGTGAGTCGTATTACAATTCACTGG
CCGTCGTTTTACAACGTCGTGACTGGGAAAACCCTGGCGTTACCCAACTTAATCGCCTTGCAGCACATCC
CCCTTTCGCCAGCTGGCGTAATAGCGAAGAGGCCCGCACCGATCGCCCTTCCCAACAGTTGCGCAGCCTG
AATGGCGAATGGG
[124 nt withheld, positions 504-627]
C
[91 nt withheld, positions 629-719]
A
[49 nt withheld, positions 721-769]
CCTTTGACGTTGGAGTCCACGTTCTTTAATAGTGGACTCTTGTTCCAAA
