>Addgene plasmid #67508 | pBSMrnaStrp | addgene partial sequence | sequence record 123611 | M13-F20 5'-TGTAAAACGACGGCCAGT-3'
AGCTTGGAGCTCCGGATCCTAAGCCCCCATCAAGCTTAAAAAAAATCCTTAGCTTTCGCTAAGGATCTGC
AGTGGTGGCTACGACGGGATTCGAACCTGTGACCCGCGGCCGCTTGTTCGACGTCACCGTCGACTCGACC
CGCGACTATCTTACGCACTTGCATGATTCTGGTCGAGTTCGGCCGCTGCTCTAACCAACTGAGCTACGTA
GCCGAATTCAGCGTTACAAGTATTACACAAAGTTTTTTATGTTGAGAATATTTTTTTGATGGGGCGACCT
CGAGGGGGGGCCCGGTACCAGCTTTTGTTCCCTTTAGTGAGGGTTAATTTCGAGCTTGGCGTAATCATGG
TCATAGCTGTTTCCTGTGTGAAATTGTTATCCGCTCACAATTCCACACAACATACGAGCCGGAAGCATAA
AGTGTAAAGCCTGGGGTGCCTAATGAGTGAGCTAACTCACATTAATTGCGTTGCGCTCACTGCCCGCTTT
CCAGTCGGGAAACCTGTCGTGCCAGCTGCATTAATGAATCGGCCAACGCGCGGGGAGAGGCGGTTTGCGT
ATTGGGCGCTCTTCCGCTTCCTCGCTCACTGACTCGCTGCGCTCGGTCGTTCGGCTGCGGCGAGCGGTAT
CAGCTCACTCAAAGGCGGTAATACGGTTATCCACAGAATCAGGGGATAACGCAGGAAAGAACATGTGAGC
AAAAGGCCAGCAAAAGGCCAGGAACCGTAAAAAGGCCGCGTTGCTGGCGTTTTTCCATAGGCTCCGCCCC
CCTGACGAGCATCACAAAAATCGACGCTCAAGTCAGAGGTGGCGAAACCCGACAGGACTATAAAGATACC
AGGCGTTTCCCCCTGGAAGCTCCCTCGTGCGCTCTCCTGTTCCGACCCTGCCGCTTACCGGATACCTGTC
CGCCT
