[The description below was written by a language model from this plasmid's Addgene catalogue record.]
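Description:
pBSMrnaStrp is a bacterial expression plasmid built on the pBSTNAV backbone and intended for producing recombinant RNA, rather than protein, in Escherichia coli. The complete vector is about 3.2 kb, of which the backbone accounts for roughly 3.0 kb. It is selected with ampicillin. The record gives no feature table and lists the copy number as unknown, so the origin of replication and other backbone elements are not stated.

The payload is a 139 bp insert encoding a modified tRNAMet that carries a streptavidin-binding aptamer, cloned by restriction digestion between PstI and EcoRI sites (it is not recorded whether these sites survive) and flanked by M13 forward and reverse sequencing primer sites. Transcription is driven by the lpp promoter, which comes from the E. coli lipoprotein gene and is generally regarded as a strong bacterial promoter.

In the tRNA scaffold approach, an RNA of interest is embedded in a tRNA framework so that the chimeric transcript folds like a tRNA, is handled by the cell as a stable structured RNA, and accumulates instead of being degraded. The streptavidin aptamer acts as an RNA affinity tag, allowing the scaffolded transcript to be captured on streptavidin supports during purification. According to its stated purpose, the plasmid expresses the tagged tRNAMet scaffold itself. The record does not specify where further RNA sequences would be inserted into the scaffold, nor the species of origin of the tRNAMet.
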