Addgene plasmid #67508: pBSMrnaStrp
Purpose: Express the tRNAMet scaffold with the streptavidin aptamer tag
Depositing lab: Luc Ponchon. Depositing organization: Université Paris Cité. Publication: A generic protocol for the expression and purification of recombinant RNA in Escherichia coli using a tRNA scaffold. Ponchon L, Beauvais G, Nonin-Lecomte S, Dardel F. Nat Protoc. 2009;4(6):947-59. doi: 10.1038/nprot.2009.67. Epub 2009 May 28. PubMed 19478810.
Backbone
  Vector backbone: pBSTNAV
  Backbone size w/o insert (bp): 3019
  Total vector size (bp): 3158
  Vector type: Bacterial Expression
Growth in bacteria
  Bacterial resistance: Ampicillin, 100 μg/mL
  Growth temperature: 37°C
  Growth strain: XL1 Blue
  Copy number: Unknown
Gene/Insert
  Gene/Insert name: modified tRNAMet with streptavidin aptamer
  Insert size (bp): 139
  Promoter: lpp
  Cloning method: Restriction Enzyme; 5′ cloning site PstI (unknown if destroyed); 3′ cloning site EcoRI (unknown if destroyed)
  Sequencing primers: 5′ M13F; 3′ M13R
Terms and licenses: Academic/Nonprofit Terms; Industry Terms: Not Available to Industry
How to cite: pBSMrnaStrp was a gift from Luc Ponchon (Addgene plasmid # 67508 ; http://n2t.net/addgene:67508 ; RRID:Addgene_67508)
